Addgene plasmid #54802: mCherry-miniSOG-Display-5
Purpose: (Empty Backbone) Localization: Cytoplasm, Excitation: 448 / 473, Emission: 500 / 528
Depositing lab: Michael Davidson. Depositing organization: Florida State University, Tallahassee. Publication: A genetically encoded tag for correlated light and electron microscopy of intact cells, tissues, and organisms. Shu X, Lev-Ram V, Deerinck TJ, Qi Y, Ramko EB, Davidson MW, Jin Y, Ellisman MH, Tsien RY. PLoS Biol. 2011 Apr;9(4):e1001041. doi: 10.1371/journal.pbio.1001041. Epub 2011 Apr 5. PubMed 21483721.
Backbone
  Vector backbone: mCherry-miniSOG-Display
  Backbone size (bp): 6750
  Vector type: Mammalian Expression
  Selectable markers: Neomycin (select with G418)
  Tag / fusion protein: mCherry-miniSOG-Display (N terminal on backbone)
Growth in bacteria
  Bacterial resistance: Kanamycin, 50 μg/mL
  Growth temperature: 37°C
  Growth strain: DH5alpha
  Copy number: High Copy
Gene/Insert
  Gene/Insert name: None
  Tag / fusion protein: mCherry-miniSOG-Display (N terminal on backbone)
Terms and licenses: Academic/Nonprofit Terms; Industry Terms: Not Available to Industry
Depositor comments: . Excitation = 448 / 473; Emission = 500 / 528
How to cite: mCherry-miniSOG-Display-5 was a gift from Michael Davidson (Addgene plasmid # 54802 ; http://n2t.net/addgene:54802 ; RRID:Addgene_54802)
