[The description below was written by a language model from this plasmid's Addgene catalogue record.]
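Description:
mCherry-miniSOG-Display-5 is a mammalian expression plasmid catalogued as an empty backbone of about 6.75 kb, with no separate gene insert recorded. It is maintained in E. coli as a high-copy plasmid under kanamycin selection. It also carries a neomycin resistance marker, so transfected mammalian cells can be selected with G418. The record does not state the promoter driving expression, the origin of replication or the polyadenylation signal, and no feature table is available to confirm the layout of the elements.

The payload is the backbone-encoded fusion module, listed as mCherry-miniSOG-Display and annotated as an N-terminal tag. mCherry is a monomeric red fluorescent protein. miniSOG is a small flavin-binding green fluorescent tag that generates singlet oxygen when illuminated. That property lets it photo-oxidise diaminobenzidine into an electron-dense deposit, which makes it useful for correlated light and electron microscopy, the subject of the associated publication. The excitation (448/473 nm) and emission (500/528 nm) values in the record match miniSOG rather than mCherry.

The "Display" part of the name suggests a cell-surface display-type targeting cassette, but the record does not define it, and the catalogue lists the localization as cytoplasm. The intended destination of the fusion should therefore be checked against the sequence. The meaning of the "-5" suffix is likewise not explained. The plasmid is suited to use as a dual red/green fluorescence and electron microscopy contrast marker in mammalian cells, or as a starting vector for building such fusions.
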