>Addgene plasmid #54802 | mCherry-miniSOG-Display-5 | addgene partial sequence | sequence record 92582 | CMV-F 5'-CGCAAATGGGCGGTAGGCGTG-3'
GTGAACCGTCAGATCCGCTAGCGCCACCATGGAGACCGACACCCTCCTGCTATGGGTGCTGCTGCTCTGG
GTGCCCGGCAGCACCGGCGACGCACCGGTCGCCACCATGGAGAAGAGCTTCGTGATCACCGACCCCCGCC
TGCCCGACAACCCCATCATCTTCGCCAGCGACGGCTTCCTGGAGCTGACCGAGTACAGCAGAGAGGAGAT
CCTGGGCCGCAACGGCCGCTTCCTGCAGGGCCCCGAGACCGACCAGGCCACCGTGCAGAAGATCCGCGAC
GCCATCCGCGACCAGCGCGAGATCACCGTGCAGCTGATCAACTACACCAAGAGCGGCAAGAAGTTCTGGA
ACCTGCTGCACCTGCAGCCCATGCGCGACCAGAAGGGCGAGCTGCAGTACTTCATCGGCGTGCAGCTGGA
CGGCGGCGGCATGGTGAGCAAGGGCGAGGAGGATAACATGGCCATCATCAAGGAGTTCATGCGCTTCAAG
GTGCACATGGAGGGCTCCGTGAACGGCCACGAGTTCGAGATCGAGGGCGAGGGCGAGGGCCGCCCCTACG
AGGGCACCCAGACCGCCAAGCTGAAGGTGACCAAGGGTGGCCCCCTGCCCTTCGCCTGGGACATCCTGTC
CCCTCAGTTCATGTACGGCTCCAAGGCCTACGTGAAGCACCCCGCCGACATCCCCGACTACTTGAAGCTG
TCCTTCCCCGAGGGCTTCAAGTGGGAGCGCGTGATGAACTTCGAGGACGGCGGCGTGGTGACCGTGACCC
AGGACTCCTCCCTGCAGGACGGCGAGTTCATCTACAAGGTGAAGCTGCGCGGCACCAACTTC
